>Addgene plasmid #133654 | ZJOM65 | addgene full sequence | sequence record 267529 | Addgene NGS Result
ACGCGGCCGCCAGCTGAAGCTTTGTGGTGTTGCGTTAGGTCTAAATAACCTAGTTCCCAGGTTGAAAAAC
ATTTCTCCACATTCAAAGTTGATCTTGGGCCGTTTGGTGCCATTTGCCGCCGTGGTCAGTGCCGGTATTG
TCAACGTCTTCCTAATGAGAGGCAACGAAATTAGAAAGGGTATTTCTGTGTTTGACTCTAACGGTGACGA
AGTCGGAAAGTCCAAGAAGGCTGCCTTCATGGCAGTTGGTGAAACTGCATTAAGTAGAGTGATTAACGCC
ACTCCAACTATGGTCATCCCACCTTTGATTTTGGTTAGACTACAACGCGGTGTCCTCAAAGGTAAGTCTC
TCGGTGTGCAAACTTTGGCCAATTTGGGGTTGATCTCAGTCACAATGTTCTCAGCTTTGCCATTTGCACT
CGGTATCTTCCCTCAAAGACAAGCAATCCATTTAAATAAACTAGAACCTGAACTACATGGCAAGAAGGAT
AAGGATGGGAAGCCAATTGAAAAGGTCTATTTTAACAGAGGTATTTAGAAGTGAAGAGACAAATTTATAT
AGTTATAGAATAAATATCAGATAGATAAGAAAAAAAAATTAGTTAAACATTAATATATATATATGTGTAG
TGACTGACATACGTATGACTGCTAGTAATCCAGTTGCCGAGCTATTGTTGCAGATTGAAATGTCATCACG
TGGACATTATATCATCATTAACGACTAATGCGTCAAAAAAAAAATGGGCTAAAAAAAAAAAAAGCAAAAA
AAAGAAACTCAGATAAGTCGATATGGAAAACCTTTTTTCTTGAGTGCAACCCTTTTAGAGGTTACAAAAC
AACAAAAGTCCAAATAAGTCCATAGCTTTTGCCTCTCAATATATCTATACTTGCTTAGAGGGCTACCTGT
GTGTATTTGCTAGCTTTTACCTTTCTCTATACAACAAGTGAGGGTTTGAACTTTTAAATCCCTTTTAATT
TGAATCAAAAAAAAAACATTTAAAGGTTACACAAGGAAAATAATGGCAGAGAAGGAGGAAGCGATTTTTC
GCTCTGCTGAAATGGCTTTAGTCCAATTCTATATTCCTCAAGAAATTTCAAGAGACTCTGCTTACACTTT
AGGTCAATTGGGTCTTGTTCAATTCCGTGACTTGAACTCTAAGGTGCGTGCGTTTCAAAGAACTTTCGTG
AACGAAATTAGAAGACTGGATAATGTAGAAAGACAGTATCGTTACTTTTATTCTCTTTTGAAGAAACACG
ATATTAAGCTCTACGAAGGAGACACGGACAAATATTTGGACGGCTCAGGTGAATTGTACGTTCCACCAAG
CGGTTCAGTGATAGATGATTATGTCCGGAACGCTTCATATTTGGAAGAAAGATTGATTCAAATGGAGGAT
GCAACCGATCAAATTGAAGTCCAGAAAAATGACTTGGAACAGTATCGCTTTATTTTGCAGTCAGGTGATG
AATTTTTCTTGAAGGGTGATAATACCGACAGCACTTCCTATATGGATGAAGACATGATCGACGCTAATGG
GGAAAACATTGCTGCTGCTATCGGTGCTTCTGTAAACTATGTCACTGGTGTCATTGCTAGAGACAAAGTT
GCCACCTTAGAACAAATTCTTTGGAGAGTATTAAGAGGTAACCTTTTCTTCAAAACTGTTGAAATTGAAC
AACCTGTTTATGATGTCAAAACCAGGGAGTATAAACATAAAAATGCTTTTATCGTATTTTCTCACGGTGA
TCTGATTATTAAAAGAATCAGAAAGATTGCGGAATCATTGGATGCCAATCTTTACGATGTTGACTCTTCC
AACGAGGGTAGATCACAACAATTGGCCAAGGTCAACAAGAATTTGAGTGATTTGTACACAGTTTTGAAAA
CCACTTCTACCACTTTAGAAAGTGAATTATATGCCATTGCCAAAGAATTGGACTCTTGGTTCCAAGATGT
TACCCGTGAAAAGGCGATTTTTGAAATTTTGAACAAGTCTAACTATGATACCAATAGAAAGATTTTGATT
GCTGAAGGTTGGATACCAAGAGACGAATTGGCTACTTTGCAAGCTCGTCTTGGTGAAATGATCGCAAGAT
TGGGTATTGATGTCCCATCCATTATCCAAGTCCTGGATACAAACCACACTCCACCTACCTTCCACAGAAC
TAACAAGTTTACTGCTGGTTTCCAAAGTATCTGTGACTGTTACGGTATTGCTCAGTACAGAGAAATCAAT
GCTGGTTTACCCACAATTGTCACTTTCCCTTTCATGTTTGCCATCATGTTTGGTGATATGGGTCACGGGT
TCTTAATGACCTTAGCCGCATTGTCTCTTGTATTGAATGAAAAGAAAATCAACAAAATGAAAAGAGGCGA
AATTTTCGATATGGCCTTCACTGGTAGATACATTATTTTGTTGATGGGTGTCTTTTCCATGTACACAGGT
TTCCTTTACAACGATATCTTCTCTAAAACTATGACTATTTTCAAGTCTGGTTGGAAATGGCCTGATCATT
GGAAAAAAGGTGAGAGTATTACTGCTACATCGGTGGGTACATACCCTATCGGTTTAGATTGGGCTTGGCA
TGGAACTGAAAATGCTTTGTTATTTTCTAATTCTTACAAAATGAAACTATCAATTTTAATGGGGTTCATC
CACATGACCTATTCTTATTTCTTTTCGTTGGCTAACCACCTATACTTTAACTCTATGATTGATATCATCG
GTAACTTTATTCCTGGTTTGCTATTTATGCAAGGTATCTTTGGTTATCTTTCCGTTTGTATTGTTTACAA
ATGGGCTGTTGATTGGGTTAAGGACGGAAAGCCTGCTCCAGGTTTGTTAAATATGTTGATCAACATGTTT
TTATCACCAGGAACTATTGACGATGAATTATACCCTCATCAAGCAAAGGTCCAAGTGTTTTTGTTGTTGA
TGGCCTTGGTTTGTATTCCTTGGTTGCTATTGGTGAAGCCATTACATTTCAAATTCACTCATAAAAAGAA
ATCTCACGAACCACTGCCATCGACTGAAGCAGATGCTAGTTCTGAAGATTTGGAAGCACAACAATTAATT
TCCGCGATGGACGCCGATGACGCTGAAGAAGAAGAAGTTGGTTCTGGATCTCATGGTGAAGACTTTGGTG
ATATTATGATTCATCAAGTTATTCATACAATTGAATTCTGTTTGAATTGTGTTTCGCACACTGCATCCTA
TTTACGTTTATGGGCCTTATCATTGGCACATGCTCAATTGTCTAGTGTTTTATGGACAATGACAATTCAA
ATTGCCTTTGGATTTAGAGGATTTGTGGGTGTGTTTATGACGGTTGCACTTTTTGCCATGTGGTTCGCAC
TAACATGTGCAGTTCTTGTTTTGATGGAAGGTACATCTGCCATGCTTCATTCCTTACGTTTGCACTGGGT
TGAATCTATGTCCAAGTTTTTCGTGGGTGAAGGTTTACCATACGAACCATTCGCATTTGAGTATAAAGAC
ATGGAAGTCGCTGTTGCTAGTGCAAGCTCTTCCGCTTCAAGCGCTTCGTACGCTGCAGGTCGTGGGATTC
CTGGGTTAATTAACATCGCTAGCATGGTGAGCAAGGGCGAGGAGGATAACATGGCCATCATCAAGGAGTT
CATGCGCTTCAAGGTGCACATGGAGGGCTCCGTGAACGGCCACGAGTTCGAGATCGAGGGCGAGGGCGAG
GGCCGCCCCTACGAGGGCACCCAGACCGCCAAGCTGAAGGTGACCAAGGGTGGCCCCCTGCCCTTCGCCT
GGGACATCCTGTCCCCTCAGTTCATGTACGGCTCCAAGGCCTACGTGAAGCACCCCGCCGACATCCCCGA
CTACTTGAAGCTGTCCTTCCCCGAGGGCTTCAAGTGGGAGCGCGTGATGAACTTCGAGGACGGCGGCGTG
GTGACCGTGACCCAGGACTCCTCCCTGCAGGACGGCGAGTTCATCTACAAGGTGAAGCTGCGCGGCACCA
ACTTCCCCTCCGACGGCCCCGTAATGCAGAAGAAGACCATGGGCTGGGAGGCCTCCTCCGAGCGGATGTA
CCCCGAGGACGGCGCCCTGAAGGGCGAGATCAAGCAGAGGCTGAAGCTGAAGGACGGCGGCCACTACGAC
GCTGAGGTCAAGACCACCTACAAGGCCAAGAAGCCCGTGCAGCTGCCCGGCGCCTACAACGTCAACATCA
AGTTGGACATCACCTCCCACAACGAGGACTACACCATCGTGGAACAGTACGAACGCGCCGAGGGCCGCCA
CTCCACCGGCGGCATGGACGAGCTGTACAAGTAGCCTAGGTGAGGCGCGCCACTTCTAAATAAGCGAATT
TCTTATGATTTATGATTTTTATTATTAAATAAGTTATAAAAAAAATAAGTGTATACAAATTTTAAAGTGA
CTCTTAGGTTTTAAAACGAAAATTCTTATTCTTGAGTAACTCTTTCCTGTAGGTCAGGTTGCTTTCTCAG
GTATAGTATGAGGTCGCTCTTATTGACCACACCTCTACCGGCAGATCCGCTAGGGATAACAGGGTAATAT
CTGCAGGTCGACAACCCTTAATATAACTTCGTATAATGTATGCTATACGAAGTTATTAGGTCTAGAGCGG
CCGCGGAACGATCATTCACTATATATATATCAATTTATATATACGTATGTGTAATTGAAGAAAGATACGT
TTTTTCCTCTATTGAGAGGCCTGCTGGATGAATAGCTTTACCTTTTCTAAATCCTTGATACCATCAGTCT
CTACTCCTCCACTTACATCGACACCGATCGCATTTGGTAACATATTAATGGCAACAGAAACGTTATCAGG
ATTCAATCCACCAGCGATAATGAATTTTATCTCGGGATGACTTGCAGACCAACTGGAAATTGCACTCCAA
TTCAATTTCTCACCAGTGCCACCTTCACCAGAATCGAACAACGTCAGCACATTGTCTACGTGTTCATACA
GGTCCAGTAGTAATTCACAATCCTGTGGGAACTGGAACCTCTTAATGATTGGAATTGAAGATGGGATCAA
AGATCTGTATTCTTTAATATCTTCATCTCCATGTAATTGTATCACATCTAGATTATATTCGTGGTACAGT
TGAAGGACATCATCAACGGACTGATTTCTAAACACCCCGACTAGTTTAGTACCTTTCACGTTCTCTTGTT
GGTGAACTGCAGTTGAAATACCTTTCGCAACAGATGAGTCAATGGTTCTTTTCCTACCGGGAACACAAAT
GATACCTAAGTAATCAGCACCATCATCCACAGCAGTCTTTGCAGCTTCAACGGTTTGCAAACCACACACT
TTAACGAGCATCACAGTAGATTTCGCAAGAGGGTAGCTCGCTCAGAGTACCCAAGTAAATGATTAGTAAA
CTGATGTTTGATAGTTCAATTTTTCAATGAAATAACCTTATATTAAAATTGATATTACTATTATACAAAA
ATAAAGAATAAAGGATTTGAGTTTATACATAAAATACCATTATTATTTGTTCAGTGAGAGATACTGGGGT
ATATGGGATGTGTGTAGTGATACCATGCAATCATGTATCAAACATGGGCCCGGTACCGAGCTCTCGAGAA
CCCTTAATATAACTTCGTATAATGTATGCTATACGAAGTTATTAGGTGATATCAGATCCACTAGTGGCCT
ATGCGGCCGCGGATCTGCCGGTCTCCCTATAGTGAGTCGTATTAATTTCGATAAGCCAGGTTAACCTGCA
TTAATGAATCGGCCAACGCGCGGGGAGAGGCGGTTTGCGTATTGGGCGCTCTTCCGCTTCCTCGCTCACT
GACTCGCTGCGCTCGGTCGTTCGGCTGCGGCGAGCGGTATCAGCTCACTCAAAGGCGGTAATACGGTTAT
CCACAGAATCAGGGGATAACGCAGGAAAGAACATGTGAGCAAAAGGCCAGCAAAAGGCCAGGAACCGTAA
AAAGGCCGCGTTGCTGGCGTTTTTCCATAGGCTCCGCCCCCCTGACGAGCATCACAAAAATCGACGCTCA
AGTCAGAGGTGGCGAAACCCGACAGGACTATAAAGATACCAGGCGTTTCCCCCTGGAAGCTCCCTCGTGC
GCTCTCCTGTTCCGACCCTGCCGCTTACCGGATACCTGTCCGCCTTTCTCCCTTCGGGAAGCGTGGCGCT
TTCTCATAGCTCACGCTGTAGGTATCTCAGTTCGGTGTAGGTCGTTCGCTCCAAGCTGGGCTGTGTGCAC
GAACCCCCCGTTCAGCCCGACCGCTGCGCCTTATCCGGTAACTATCGTCTTGAGTCCAACCCGGTAAGAC
ACGACTTATCGCCACTGGCAGCAGCCACTGGTAACAGGATTAGCAGAGCGAGGTATGTAGGCGGTGCTAC
AGAGTTCTTGAAGTGGTGGCCTAACTACGGCTACACTAGAAGAACAGTATTTGGTATCTGCGCTCTGCTG
AAGCCAGTTACCTTCGGAAAAAGAGTTGGTAGCTCTTGATCCGGCAAACAAACCACCGCTGGTAGCGGTG
GTTTTTTTGTTTGCAAGCAGCAGATTACGCGCAGAAAAAAAGGATCTCAAGAAGATCCTTTGATCTTTTC
TACGGGGTCTGACGCTCAGTGGAACGAAAACTCACGTTAAGGGATTTTGGTCATGAGATTATCAAAAAGG
ATCTTCACCTAGATCCTTTTAAATTAAAAATGAAGTTTTAAATCAATCTAAAGTATATATGAGTAAACTT
GGTCTGACAGTTACCAATGCTTAATCAGTGAGGCACCTATCTCAGCGATCTGTCTATTTCGTTCATCCAT
AGTTGCCTGACTCCCCGTCGTGTAGATAACTACGATACGGGAGGGCTTACCATCTGGCCCCAGTGCTGCA
ATGATACCGCGAGACCCACGCTCACCGGCTCCAGATTTATCAGCAATAAACCAGCCAGCCGGAAGGGCCG
AGCGCAGAAGTGGTCCTGCAACTTTATCCGCCTCCATCCAGTCTATTAATTGTTGCCGGGAAGCTAGAGT
AAGTAGTTCGCCAGTTAATAGTTTGCGCAACGTTGTTGCCATTGCTACAGGCATCGTGGTGTCACGCTCG
TCGTTTGGTATGGCTTCATTCAGCTCCGGTTCCCAACGATCAAGGCGAGTTACATGATCCCCCATGTTGT
GCAAAAAAGCGGTTAGCTCCTTCGGTCCTCCGATCGTTGTCAGAAGTAAGTTGGCCGCAGTGTTATCACT
CATGGTTATGGCAGCACTGCATAATTCTCTTACTGTCATGCCATCCGTAAGATGCTTTTCTGTGACTGGT
GAGTACTCAACCAAGTCATTCTGAGAATAGTGTATGCGGCGACCGAGTTGCTCTTGCCCGGCGTCAATAC
GGGATAATACCGCGCCACATAGCAGAACTTTAAAAGTGCTCATCATTGGAAAACGTTCTTCGGGGCGAAA
ACTCTCAAGGATCTTACCGCTGTTGAGATCCAGTTCGATGTAACCCACTCGTGCACCCAACTGATCTTCA
GCATCTTTTACTTTCACCAGCGTTTCTGGGTGAGCAAAAACAGGAAGGCAAAATGCCGCAAAAAAGGGAA
TAAGGGCGACACGGAAATGTTGAATACTCATACTCTTCCTTTTTCAATATTATTGAAGCATTTATCAGGG
TTATTGTCTCATGAGCGGATACATATTTGAATGTATTTAGAAAAATAAACAAATAGGGGTTCCGCGCACA
TTTCCCCGAAAAGTGCCACCTGACGTCTAAGAAACCATTATTATCATGACATTAACCTATAAAAATAGGC
GTATCACGAGGCCCTTTCGTCTCGCGCGTTTCGGTGATGACGGTGAAAACCTCTGACACATGCAGCTCCC
GGAGACGGTCACAGCTTGTCTGTAAGCGGATGCCGGGAGCAGACAAGCCCGTCAGGGCGCGTCAGCGGGT
GTTGGCGGGTGTCGGGGCTGGCTTAACTATGCGGCATCAGAGCAGATTGTACTGAGAGTGCACCATATGG
ACATATTGTCGTTAGAACGCGGCTACAATTAATACATAACCTTATGTATCATACACATACGATTTAGGTG
ACACTATAGA
Features (pLannotate 1.2.2; 15 found; start..end, strand, type, name):
     23..535     +  CDS            FSF1 (fragment): FSF1_YEAST - Experimental evidence at protein level: Swiss-Prot protein existence level 1. Mitochondrial amino-acid transporter that mediates transport of serine into mitochondria. From Saccharomyces cerevisiae (strain ATCC 204508 / S288c) (Baker's yeast).
   1023..3515    +  CDS            VPH1: VPH1_YEAST - Experimental evidence at protein level: Swiss-Prot protein existence level 1. Subunit of the integral membrane V0 complex of vacuolar ATPase essential for assembly and catalytic activity. Is present only in vacuolar V-ATPase complexes. Enzymes containing this subunit have a 4-fold higher ratio of proton transport to ATP hydrolysis than complexes containing the Golgi/endosomal isoform and undergo reversible dissociation of V1 and V0 in response to glucose depletion. V-ATPase is responsible for acidifying a variety of intracellular compartments in eukaryotic cells. From Saccharomyce
   3594..4304    +  CDS            mCherry: monomeric derivative of DsRed fluorescent protein (Shaner et al., 2004) mammalian codon-optimized
   4334..4521    +  terminator     ADH1 terminator: S. cerevisiae ADH1; transcription terminator for the S. cerevisiae alcohol dehydrogenase 1 (ADH1) gene
   4573..4606    -  protein_bind   loxP: Cre-mediated recombination occurs in the 8-bp core sequence (GCATACAT). Cre recombinase
   4702..5331    -  CDS            TRP1: TRPF_KLULA - Protein inferred from homology: Swiss-Prot protein existence level 3. From Kluyveromyces lactis (strain ATCC 8585 / CBS 2359 / DSM 70799 / NBRC 1267 / NRRL Y-1140 / WM37) (Yeast) (Candida sphaerica).
   5609..5642    -  protein_bind   loxP: Cre-mediated recombination occurs in the 8-bp core sequence (GCATACAT). Cre recombinase
   5696..5714    -  promoter       T7 promoter: promoter for bacteriophage T7 RNA polymerase
   5736..5789    -  CDS            lacI (fragment): lac repressor; lacI; The lac repressor binds to the lac operator to inhibit transcription in E. coli. This inhibition can be relieved by adding lactose or isopropyl-β-D-thiogalactopyranoside (IPTG).
   5972..6560    -  rep_origin     ori: high-copy-number ColE1/pMB1/pBR322/pUC origin of replication
   6731..7591    -  CDS            AmpR: β-lactamase; bla; confers resistance to ampicillin, carbenicillin, and related antibiotics
   7592..7696    -  promoter       AmpR promoter: bla
   7791..7826    +  CDS            rop (fragment): Rop protein, which maintains plasmids at low copy number; rop
   7928..7979    +  misc_feature   bom (fragment): basis of mobility region from pBR322
   8042..8060    +  promoter       SP6 promoter: promoter for bacteriophage SP6 RNA polymerase
