[The description below was written by a language model from this plasmid's Addgene catalogue record and pLannotate feature annotations shown in this document.]
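Description:
ZJOM65 is a yeast integrating plasmid built on the Clhn-mCherry-Trp backbone and designed to place an extra, fluorescently tagged copy of VPH1 into the Saccharomyces cerevisiae genome as a marker for the vacuole. In E. coli it is maintained through a high-copy ColE1/pUC-type origin and selected with ampicillin via the AmpR (β-lactamase) cassette. The feature table shows no yeast replication origin or centromere, which fits its stated use as an integrative construct rather than an episomal one. Small remnants of lacI, rop and bom, along with flanking T7 and SP6 promoters, are leftovers of the cloning backbone.

The roughly 3.6 kb insert, named p1k-VPH1-mCherry, carries the VPH1 open reading frame, which encodes the vacuole-specific subunit of the membrane-embedded V0 sector of the V-ATPase. It is fused at its C terminus to mCherry and followed by the ADH1 terminator. No promoter is annotated, but about 1 kb of sequence lies upstream of the coding region, including a fragment of the FSF1 gene. Together with the "p1k" name, this suggests native upstream VPH1 sequence drives expression, although the record does not say so explicitly. Selection in yeast relies on the Kluyveromyces lactis TRP1 auxotrophic marker, which complements trp1 strains. It is flanked by two loxP sites in the same orientation, so Cre recombinase could excise the marker after integration and allow its reuse. The record does not state the integration locus or how the plasmid is linearised. The construct belongs to a validated set of fluorescent-protein organelle markers for live-cell imaging in budding yeast.
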