Addgene plasmid #133654: ZJOM65
Purpose: Integration of VPH1-mCherry as an additional copy in genome, use auxotrophic marker TRP1(Kluyveromyces lactis). Marker for yeast vacuole.
Depositing lab: Zhiping Xie. Depositing organization: Shanghai Jiao Tong University. Publication: A Validated Set of Fluorescent-Protein-Based Markers for Major Organelles in Yeast (Saccharomyces cerevisiae). Zhu J, Zhang ZT, Tang SW, Zhao BS, Li H, Song JZ, Li D, Xie Z. MBio. 2019 Sep 3;10(5). pii: mBio.01691-19. doi: 10.1128/mBio.01691-19. PubMed 31481383.
Backbone
  Vector backbone: Clhn-mCherry-Trp
  Vector type: Yeast Expression
Growth in bacteria
  Bacterial resistance: Ampicillin, 100 μg/mL
  Growth temperature: 37°C
  Growth strain: DH5alpha
  Copy number: Unknown
Gene/Insert
  Gene/Insert name: p1k-VPH1-mCherry
  Species: S. cerevisiae (budding yeast)
  Insert size (bp): 3600
  Entrez Gene: VPH1 (a.k.a. YOR270C)
  Tag / fusion protein: mCherry (C terminal on insert)
  Cloning method: Gibson Cloning
Terms and licenses: Academic/Nonprofit Terms; Industry Terms: Not Available to Industry
How to cite: ZJOM65 was a gift from Zhiping Xie (Addgene plasmid # 133654 ; http://n2t.net/addgene:133654 ; RRID:Addgene_133654)
